Addgene plasmid #77630: PFKFB1 gRNA (BRDN0001147285)
Purpose: 3rd generation lentiviral gRNA plasmid targeting human PFKFB1
Depositing lab: John Doench & David Root. Depositing organization: Broad Institute. Publication: Optimized sgRNA design to maximize activity and minimize off-target effects of CRISPR-Cas9. Doench JG, Fusi N, Sullender M, Hegde M, Vaimberg EW, Donovan KF, Smith I, Tothova Z, Wilen C, Orchard R, Virgin HW, Listgarten J, Root DE. Nat Biotechnol. 2016 Jan 18. doi: 10.1038/nbt.3437. PubMed 26780180.
Backbone
  Vector backbone: lentiGuide-Puro
  Backbone manufacturer: Zhang Lab (Addgene plasmid # 52963)
  Vector type: Mammalian Expression, Lentiviral, CRISPR
  Selectable markers: Puromycin
Growth in bacteria
  Bacterial resistance: Ampicillin, 100 μg/mL
  Growth temperature: 37°C
  Growth strain: DH5alpha
  Copy number: High Copy
Gene/Insert
  Gene/Insert name: PFKFB1 (alt names: PFKFB1; NM_001271804.1)
  gRNA/shRNA sequence: AAAGAGAATTGAGTGCTATG
  Species: H. sapiens (human)
  Entrez Gene: PFKFB1 (a.k.a. F6PK, HL2K, PFRX)
  Promoter: hU6
  Cloning method: Unknown
  Sequencing primers: 5′ U6-F; 3′ pS2-R
Terms and licenses: Academic/Nonprofit Terms; Industry Terms: Not Available to Industry
Depositor comments: The gRNA was designed to target the following Genbank reference sequence(s): NM_001271804.1,NM_001271805.1,NM_002625.3. Note that this plasmid does NOT contain Cas9. It should be used in conjunction with lentiCas9-Blast (Addgene #52962) or otherwise with cell lines already expressing Cas9. Browse the full kinome gRNA library at http://www.addgene.org/pooled-library/broadgpp-human-kinome/ or visit http://www.broadinstitute.org/rnai/public/ for detailed protocols and information.
How to cite: PFKFB1 gRNA (BRDN0001147285) was a gift from John Doench & David Root (Addgene plasmid # 77630 ; http://n2t.net/addgene:77630 ; RRID:Addgene_77630)
