[The description below was written by a language model from this plasmid's Addgene catalogue record and pLannotate feature annotations shown in this document.]
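Description:
PFKFB1 gRNA (BRDN0001147285) is a third-generation lentiviral guide RNA plasmid built on the lentiGuide-Puro backbone and designed to target human PFKFB1, with the guide chosen to match several reference transcripts of the gene. It is propagated in E. coli as a high-copy plasmid through a ColE1/pUC-type origin and selected with ampicillin via the β-lactamase gene. An f1 origin, an SV40 origin with its poly(A) signal, and remnants of a lac/T7/T3 cloning region are also annotated in the bacterial backbone.

The viral genome is transcribed from an RSV promoter fused to a truncated HIV-1 5' LTR, making packaging Tat-independent. It carries the Ψ packaging signal with a gag fragment, the Rev response element, a cPPT/CTS and a self-inactivating ΔU3 3' LTR, so the integrated provirus lacks LTR promoter activity. Between the LTRs lie two expression units. A human U6 RNA polymerase III promoter drives the 20-nucleotide PFKFB1 spacer, which sits in the gap between the promoter and the annotated Streptococcus pyogenes Cas9 guide scaffold. Downstream, the EF-1α core promoter with its intron A drives puromycin N-acetyltransferase, followed by a WPRE to enhance transcript expression, allowing puromycin selection of transduced mammalian cells.

The plasmid does not encode Cas9, so it must be paired with a separate Cas9 lentiviral vector or used in cells that already express Cas9. It belongs to a human kinome gRNA collection associated with work on optimized sgRNA design, and is suited to CRISPR knockout of PFKFB1 in human cells.
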