Features (pLannotate 1.2.2; 29 found; start..end, strand, type, name):
     14..80      +  CDS            small t antigen (fragment): SV40 (simian virus 40) small t antigen
    106..317     +  promoter       EF-1α core promoter: core promoter for human elongation factor EF-1α
    318..1256    +  intron         EF-1α intron A: intron upstream of the start codon of human EF-1α
   1278..1877    +  CDS            PuroR (fragment): puromycin N-acetyltransferase; pac from Streptomyces; confers resistance to puromycin
   1893..2481    +  misc_feature   WPRE: woodchuck hepatitis virus posttranscriptional regulatory element
   2532..2551    +  misc_feature   cPPT/CTS (fragment): central polypurine tract and central termination sequence of HIV-1
   2553..2786    +  LTR            3' LTR (ΔU3): self-inactivating 3' long terminal repeat (LTR) from HIV-1
   2864..2985    +  polyA_signal   SV40 poly(A) signal: SV40 polyadenylation signal
   3025..3160    +  rep_origin     SV40 ori: SV40 origin of replication
   3181..3199    -  promoter       T7 promoter: promoter for bacteriophage T7 RNA polymerase
   3207..3362    +  CDS            lacZα (fragment): LacZα fragment of β-galactosidase; lacZ fragment
   3367..3795    +  rep_origin     f1 ori (sequence partly withheld): f1 bacteriophage origin of replication; arrow indicates direction of (+) strand synthesis
   3848..3952    +  promoter       AmpR promoter: bla
   3953..4813    +  CDS            AmpR: β-lactamase; bla; confers resistance to ampicillin, carbenicillin, and related antibiotics
   4984..5572    +  rep_origin     ori: high-copy-number ColE1/pMB1/pBR322/pUC origin of replication
   5755..5847    +  CDS            lacI (fragment): lac repressor; lacI; The lac repressor binds to the lac operator to inhibit transcription in E. coli. This inhibition can be relieved by adding lactose or isopropyl-β-D-thiogalactopyranoside (IPTG).
   5860..5881    +  protein_bind   CAP binding site: CAP binding activates transcription in the presence of cAMP. E. coli catabolite activator protein
   5896..5926    +  promoter       lac promoter: promoter for the E. coli lac operon
   5934..5950    +  protein_bind   lac operator: The lac repressor binds to the lac operator to inhibit transcription in E. coli. This inhibition can be relieved by adding lactose or isopropyl-β-D-thiogalactopyranoside (IPTG). lac repressor encoded by lacI
   5995..6013    +  promoter       T3 promoter: promoter for bacteriophage T3 RNA polymerase
   6041..6267    +  promoter       RSV promoter: Rous sarcoma virus enhancer/promoter
   6268..6448    +  LTR            5' LTR (truncated): truncated 5' long terminal repeat (LTR) from HIV-1
   6495..6620    +  misc_feature   HIV-1 Ψ: packaging signal of human immunodeficiency virus type 1
   6604..6967    +  CDS            HIV-1 gag (fragment): gag protein from human immunodeficiency virus 1; gag
   7113..7346    +  misc_feature   RRE: The Rev response element (RRE) of HIV-1 allows for Rev-dependent mRNA export from the nucleus to the cytoplasm.
   7723..7749    +  CDS            Rev (fragment): human immunodeficiency virus 1 (HIV-1) Rev protein; rev; enhances nuclear export of unspliced and incompletely spliced viral mRNAs
   7753..7993    +  promoter       U6 promoter: RNA polymerase III promoter for human U6 snRNA
   8023..8098    +  misc_RNA       gRNA scaffold: guide RNA scaffold for the Streptococcus pyogenes CRISPR/Cas9 system
   8154..8271    +  misc_feature   cPPT/CTS: central polypurine tract and central termination sequence of HIV-1
>Addgene plasmid #77630 | PFKFB1 gRNA (BRDN0001147285) | addgene full sequence | sequence record 188136 | Addgene Assembled Sequence
CCCGGGTGCAAAGATGGATAAAGTTTTAAACAGAGAGGAATCTTTGCAGCTAATGGACCTTCTAGGTCTT
GAAAGGAGTGGGAATTGGCTCCGGTGCCCGTCAGTGGGCAGAGCGCACATCGCCCACAGTCCCCGAGAAG
TTGGGGGGAGGGGTCGGCAATTGATCCGGTGCCTAGAGAAGGTGGCGCGGGGTAAACTGGGAAAGTGATG
TCGTGTACTGGCTCCGCCTTTTTCCCGAGGGTGGGGGAGAACCGTATATAAGTGCAGTAGTCGCCGTGAA
CGTTCTTTTTCGCAACGGGTTTGCCGCCAGAACACAGGTAAGTGCCGTGTGTGGTTCCCGCGGGCCTGGC
CTCTTTACGGGTTATGGCCCTTGCGTGCCTTGAATTACTTCCACCTGGCTGCAGTACGTGATTCTTGATC
CCGAGCTTCGGGTTGGAAGTGGGTGGGAGAGTTCGAGGCCTTGCGCTTAAGGAGCCCCTTCGCCTCGTGC
TTGAGTTGAGGCCTGGCCTGGGCGCTGGGGCCGCCGCGTGCGAATCTGGTGGCACCTTCGCGCCTGTCTC
GCTGCTTTCGATAAGTCTCTAGCCATTTAAAATTTTTGATGACCTGCTGCGACGCTTTTTTTCTGGCAAG
ATAGTCTTGTAAATGCGGGCCAAGATCTGCACACTGGTATTTCGGTTTTTGGGGCCGCGGGCGGCGACGG
GGCCCGTGCGTCCCAGCGCACATGTTCGGCGAGGCGGGGCCTGCGAGCGCGGCCACCGAGAATCGGACGG
GGGTAGTCTCAAGCTGGCCGGCCTGCTCTGGTGCCTGGCCTCGCGCCGCCGTGTATCGCCCCGCCCTGGG
CGGCAAGGCTGGCCCGGTCGGCACCAGTTGCGTGAGCGGAAAGATGGCCGCTTCCCGGCCCTGCTGCAGG
GAGCTCAAAATGGAGGACGCGGCGCTCGGGAGAGCGGGCGGGTGAGTCACCCACACAAAGGAAAAGGGCC
TTTCCGTCCTCAGCCGTCGCTTCATGTGACTCCACGGAGTACCGGGCGCCGTCCAGGCACCTCGATTAGT
TCTCGAGCTTTTGGAGTACGTCGTCTTTAGGTTGGGGGGAGGGGTTTTATGCGATGGAGTTTCCCCACAC
TGAGTGGGTGGAGACTGAAGTTAGGCCAGCTTGGCACTTGATGTAATTCTCCTTGGAATTTGCCCTTTTT
GAGTTTGGATCTTGGTTCATTCTCAAGCCTCAGACAGTGGTTCAAAGTTTTTTTCTTCCATTTCAGGTGT
CGTGACGTACGGCCACCATGACCGAGTACAAGCCCACGGTGCGCCTCGCCACCCGCGACGACGTCCCCAG
GGCCGTACGCACCCTCGCCGCCGCGTTCGCCGACTACCCCGCCACGCGCCACACCGTCGATCCGGACCGC
CACATCGAGCGGGTCACCGAGCTGCAAGAACTCTTCCTCACGCGCGTCGGGCTCGACATCGGCAAGGTGT
GGGTCGCGGACGACGGCGCCGCCGTGGCGGTCTGGACCACGCCGGAGAGCGTCGAAGCGGGGGCGGTGTT
CGCCGAGATCGGCCCGCGCATGGCCGAGTTGAGCGGTTCCCGGCTGGCCGCGCAGCAACAGATGGAAGGC
CTCCTGGCGCCGCACCGGCCCAAGGAGCCCGCGTGGTTCCTGGCCACCGTCGGAGTCTCGCCCGACCACC
AGGGCAAGGGTCTGGGCAGCGCCGTCGTGCTCCCCGGAGTGGAGGCGGCCGAGCGCGCCGGGGTGCCCGC
CTTCCTGGAGACCTCCGCGCCCCGCAACCTCCCCTTCTACGAGCGGCTCGGCTTCACCGTCACCGCCGAC
GTCGAGGTGCCCGAAGGACCGCGCACCTGGTGCATGACCCGCAAGCCCGGTGCCTGAACGCGTTAAGTCG
ACAATCAACCTCTGGATTACAAAATTTGTGAAAGATTGACTGGTATTCTTAACTATGTTGCTCCTTTTAC
GCTATGTGGATACGCTGCTTTAATGCCTTTGTATCATGCTATTGCTTCCCGTATGGCTTTCATTTTCTCC
TCCTTGTATAAATCCTGGTTGCTGTCTCTTTATGAGGAGTTGTGGCCCGTTGTCAGGCAACGTGGCGTGG
TGTGCACTGTGTTTGCTGACGCAACCCCCACTGGTTGGGGCATTGCCACCACCTGTCAGCTCCTTTCCGG
GACTTTCGCTTTCCCCCTCCCTATTGCCACGGCGGAACTCATCGCCGCCTGCCTTGCCCGCTGCTGGACA
GGGGCTCGGCTGTTGGGCACTGACAATTCCGTGGTGTTGTCGGGGAAATCATCGTCCTTTCCTTGGCTGC
TCGCCTGTGTTGCCACCTGGATTCTGCGCGGGACGTCCTTCTGCTACGTCCCTTCGGCCCTCAATCCAGC
GGACCTTCCTTCCCGCGGCCTGCTGCCGGCTCTGCGGCCTCTTCCGCGTCTTCGCCTTCGCCCTCAGACG
AGTCGGATCTCCCTTTGGGCCGCCTCCCCGCGTCGACTTTAAGACCAATGACTTACAAGGCAGCTGTAGA
TCTTAGCCACTTTTTAAAAGAAAAGGGGGGACTGGAAGGGCTAATTCACTCCCAACGAAGACAAGATCTG
CTTTTTGCTTGTACTGGGTCTCTCTGGTTAGACCAGATCTGAGCCTGGGAGCTCTCTGGCTAACTAGGGA
ACCCACTGCTTAAGCCTCAATAAAGCTTGCCTTGAGTGCTTCAAGTAGTGTGTGCCCGTCTGTTGTGTGA
CTCTGGTAACTAGAGATCCCTCAGACCCTTTTAGTCAGTGTGGAAAATCTCTAGCAGTACGTATAGTAGT
TCATGTCATCTTATTATTCAGTATTTATAACTTGCAAAGAAATGAATATCAGAGAGTGAGAGGAACTTGT
TTATTGCAGCTTATAATGGTTACAAATAAAGCAATAGCATCACAAATTTCACAAATAAAGCATTTTTTTC
ACTGCATTCTAGTTGTGGTTTGTCCAAACTCATCAATGTATCTTATCATGTCTGGCTCTAGCTATCCCGC
CCCTAACTCCGCCCATCCCGCCCCTAACTCCGCCCAGTTCCGCCCATTCTCCGCCCCATGGCTGACTAAT
TTTTTTTATTTATGCAGAGGCCGAGGCCGCCTCGGCCTCTGAGCTATTCCAGAAGTAGTGAGGAGGCTTT
TTTGGAGGCCTAGGGACGTACCCAATTCGCCCTATAGTGAGTCGTATTACGCGCGCTCACTGGCCGTCGT
TTTACAACGTCGTGACTGGGAAAACCCTGGCGTTACCCAACTTAATCGCCTTGCAGCACATCCCCCTTTC
GCCAGCTGGCGTAATAGCGAAGAGGCCCGCACCGATCGCCCTTCCCAACAGTTGCGCAGCCTGAATGGCG
AATGGG
[124 nt withheld, positions 3367-3490]
C
[91 nt withheld, positions 3492-3582]
A
[49 nt withheld, positions 3584-3632]
CCTTTGACGTTGGAGTCCACGTTCTTT
[37 nt withheld, positions 3660-3696]
ACCCTATCTCGGTCTATTCTTTTGATTTATAAGGGATTTTGCCGATTTCGGCCTATTGGTTAAAAAATGA
GCTGATTTAACAAAAATTTAACGCGAATTTTAACAAAATATTAACGCTTACAATTTAGGTGGCACTTTTC
GGGGAAATGTGCGCGGAACCCCTATTTGTTTATTTTTCTAAATACATTCAAATATGTATCCGCTCATGAG
ACAATAACCCTGATAAATGCTTCAATAATATTGAAAAAGGAAGAGTATGAGTATTCAACATTTCCGTGTC
GCCCTTATTCCCTTTTTTGCGGCATTTTGCCTTCCTGTTTTTGCTCACCCAGAAACGCTGGTGAAAGTAA
AAGATGCTGAAGATCAGTTGGGTGCACGAGTGGGTTACATCGAACTGGATCTCAACAGCGGTAAGATCCT
TGAGAGTTTTCGCCCCGAAGAACGTTTTCCAATGATGAGCACTTTTAAAGTTCTGCTATGTGGCGCGGTA
TTATCCCGTATTGACGCCGGGCAAGAGCAACTCGGTCGCCGCATACACTATTCTCAGAATGACTTGGTTG
AGTACTCACCAGTCACAGAAAAGCATCTTACGGATGGCATGACAGTAAGAGAATTATGCAGTGCTGCCAT
AACCATGAGTGATAACACTGCGGCCAACTTACTTCTGACAACGATCGGAGGACCGAAGGAGCTAACCGCT
TTTTTGCACAACATGGGGGATCATGTAACTCGCCTTGATCGTTGGGAACCGGAGCTGAATGAAGCCATAC
CAAACGACGAGCGTGACACCACGATGCCTGTAGCAATGGCAACAACGTTGCGCAAACTATTAACTGGCGA
ACTACTTACTCTAGCTTCCCGGCAACAATTAATAGACTGGATGGAGGCGGATAAAGTTGCAGGACCACTT
CTGCGCTCGGCCCTTCCGGCTGGCTGGTTTATTGCTGATAAATCTGGAGCCGGTGAGCGTGGGTCTCGCG
GTATCATTGCAGCACTGGGGCCAGATGGTAAGCCCTCCCGTATCGTAGTTATCTACACGACGGGGAGTCA
GGCAACTATGGATGAACGAAATAGACAGATCGCTGAGATAGGTGCCTCACTGATTAAGCATTGGTAACTG
TCAGACCAAGTTTACTCATATATACTTTAGATTGATTTAAAACTTCATTTTTAATTTAAAAGGATCTAGG
TGAAGATCCTTTTTGATAATCTCATGACCAAAATCCCTTAACGTGAGTTTTCGTTCCACTGAGCGTCAGA
CCCCGTAGAAAAGATCAAAGGATCTTCTTGAGATCCTTTTTTTCTGCGCGTAATCTGCTGCTTGCAAACA
AAAAAACCACCGCTACCAGCGGTGGTTTGTTTGCCGGATCAAGAGCTACCAACTCTTTTTCCGAAGGTAA
CTGGCTTCAGCAGAGCGCAGATACCAAATACTGTTCTTCTAGTGTAGCCGTAGTTAGGCCACCACTTCAA
GAACTCTGTAGCACCGCCTACATACCTCGCTCTGCTAATCCTGTTACCAGTGGCTGCTGCCAGTGGCGAT
AAGTCGTGTCTTACCGGGTTGGACTCAAGACGATAGTTACCGGATAAGGCGCAGCGGTCGGGCTGAACGG
GGGGTTCGTGCACACAGCCCAGCTTGGAGCGAACGACCTACACCGAACTGAGATACCTACAGCGTGAGCT
ATGAGAAAGCGCCACGCTTCCCGAAGGGAGAAAGGCGGACAGGTATCCGGTAAGCGGCAGGGTCGGAACA
GGAGAGCGCACGAGGGAGCTTCCAGGGGGAAACGCCTGGTATCTTTATAGTCCTGTCGGGTTTCGCCACC
TCTGACTTGAGCGTCGATTTTTGTGATGCTCGTCAGGGGGGCGGAGCCTATGGAAAAACGCCAGCAACGC
GGCCTTTTTACGGTTCCTGGCCTTTTGCTGGCCTTTTGCTCACATGTTCTTTCCTGCGTTATCCCCTGAT
TCTGTGGATAACCGTATTACCGCCTTTGAGTGAGCTGATACCGCTCGCCGCAGCCGAACGACCGAGCGCA
GCGAGTCAGTGAGCGAGGAAGCGGAAGAGCGCCCAATACGCAAACCGCCTCTCCCCGCGCGTTGGCCGAT
TCATTAATGCAGCTGGCACGACAGGTTTCCCGACTGGAAAGCGGGCAGTGAGCGCAACGCAATTAATGTG
AGTTAGCTCACTCATTAGGCACCCCAGGCTTTACACTTTATGCTTCCGGCTCGTATGTTGTGTGGAATTG
TGAGCGGATAACAATTTCACACAGGAAACAGCTATGACCATGATTACGCCAAGCGCGCAATTAACCCTCA
CTAAAGGGAACAAAAGCTGGAGCTGCAAGCTTAATGTAGTCTTATGCAATACTCTTGTAGTCTTGCAACA
TGGTAACGATGAGTTAGCAACATGCCTTACAAGGAGAGAAAAAGCACCGTGCATGCCGATTGGTGGAAGT
AAGGTGGTACGATCGTGCCTTATTAGGAAGGCAACAGACGGGTCTGACATGGATTGGACGAACCACTGAA
TTGCCGCATTGCAGAGATATTGTATTTAAGTGCCTAGCTCGATACATAAACGGGTCTCTCTGGTTAGACC
AGATCTGAGCCTGGGAGCTCTCTGGCTAACTAGGGAACCCACTGCTTAAGCCTCAATAAAGCTTGCCTTG
AGTGCTTCAAGTAGTGTGTGCCCGTCTGTTGTGTGACTCTGGTAACTAGAGATCCCTCAGACCCTTTTAG
TCAGTGTGGAAAATCTCTAGCAGTGGCGCCCGAACAGGGACTTGAAAGCGAAAGGGAAACCAGAGGAGCT
CTCTCGACGCAGGACTCGGCTTGCTGAAGCGCGCACGGCAAGAGGCGAGGGGCGGCGACTGGTGAGTACG
CCAAAAATTTTGACTAGCGGAGGCTAGAAGGAGAGAGATGGGTGCGAGAGCGTCAGTATTAAGCGGGGGA
GAATTAGATCGCGATGGGAAAAAATTCGGTTAAGGCCAGGGGGAAAGAAAAAATATAAATTAAAACATAT
AGTATGGGCAAGCAGGGAGCTAGAACGATTCGCAGTTAATCCTGGCCTGTTAGAAACATCAGAAGGCTGT
AGACAAATACTGGGACAGCTACAACCATCCCTTCAGACAGGATCAGAAGAACTTAGATCATTATATAATA
CAGTAGCAACCCTCTATTGTGTGCATCAAAGGATAGAGATAAAAGACACCAAGGAAGCTTTAGACAAGAT
AGAGGAAGAGCAAAACAAAAGTAAGACCACCGCACAGCAAGCGGCCGCTGATCTTCAGACCTGGAGGAGG
AGATATGAGGGACAATTGGAGAAGTGAATTATATAAATATAAAGTAGTAAAAATTGAACCATTAGGAGTA
GCACCCACCAAGGCAAAGAGAAGAGTGGTGCAGAGAGAAAAAAGAGCAGTGGGAATAGGAGCTTTGTTCC
TTGGGTTCTTGGGAGCAGCAGGAAGCACTATGGGCGCAGCGTCAATGACGCTGACGGTACAGGCCAGACA
ATTATTGTCTGGTATAGTGCAGCAGCAGAACAATTTGCTGAGGGCTATTGAGGCGCAACAGCATCTGTTG
CAACTCACAGTCTGGGGCATCAAGCAGCTCCAGGCAAGAATCCTGGCTGTGGAAAGATACCTAAAGGATC
AACAGCTCCTGGGGATTTGGGGTTGCTCTGGAAAACTCATTTGCACCACTGCTGTGCCTTGGAATGCTAG
TTGGAGTAATAAATCTCTGGAACAGATTTGGAATCACACGACCTGGATGGAGTGGGACAGAGAAATTAAC
AATTACACAAGCTTAATACACTCCTTAATTGAAGAATCGCAAAACCAGCAAGAAAAGAATGAACAAGAAT
TATTGGAATTAGATAAATGGGCAAGTTTGTGGAATTGGTTTAACATAACAAATTGGCTGTGGTATATAAA
ATTATTCATAATGATAGTAGGAGGCTTGGTAGGTTTAAGAATAGTTTTTGCTGTACTTTCTATAGTGAAT
AGAGTTAGGCAGGGATATTCACCATTATCGTTTCAGACCCACCTCCCAACCCCGAGGGGACCCAGAGAGG
GCCTATTTCCCATGATTCCTTCATATTTGCATATACGATACAAGGCTGTTAGAGAGATAATTAGAATTAA
TTTGACTGTAAACACAAAGATATTAGTACAAAATACGTGACGTAGAAAGTAATAATTTCTTGGGTAGTTT
GCAGTTTTAAAATTATGTTTTAAAATGGACTATCATATGCTTACCGTAACTTGAAAGTATTTCGATTTCT
TGGCTTTATATATCTTGTGGAAAGGACGAAACACCGAAAGAGAATTGAGTGCTATGGTTTTAGAGCTAGA
AATAGCAAGTTAAAATAAGGCTAGTCCGTTATCAACTTGAAAAAGTGGCACCGAGTCGGTGCTTTTTTAA
GCTTGGCGTAACTAGATCTTGAGACAAATGGCAGTATTCATCCACAATTTTAAAAGAAAAGGGGGGATTG
GGGGGTACAGTGCAGGGGAAAGAATAGTAGACATAATAGCAACAGACATACAAACTAAAGAATTACAAAA
ACAAATTACAAAAATTCAAAATTTTCGGGTTTATTACAGGGACAGCAGAGATCCACTTTGGCGCCGGCTC
GAGGGGG
