>Addgene plasmid #77630 | PFKFB1 gRNA (BRDN0001147285) | depositor partial sequence | sequence record 145090 | Target Sequence
AAAGAGAATTGAGTGCTATG
