>Addgene plasmid #77630 | PFKFB1 gRNA (BRDN0001147285) | addgene partial sequence | sequence record 188135 | hU6-F
GAAAGTAATAATTTCTTGGGTAGTTTGCAGTTTTAAAATTATGTTTTAAAATGGACTATCATATGCTTAC
CGTAACTTGAAAGTATTTCGATTTCTTGGCTTTATATATCTTGTGGAAAGGACGAAACACCGAAAGAGAA
TTGAGTGCTATGGTTTTAGAGCTAGAAATAGCAAGTTAAAATAAGGCTAGTCCGTTATCAACTTGAAAAA
GTGGCACCGAGTCGGTGCTTTTTTAAGCTTGGCGTAACTAGATCTTGAGACAAATGGCAGTATTCATCCA
CAATTTTAAAAGAAAAGGGGGGATTGGGGGGTACAGTGCAGGGGAAAGAATAGTAGACATAATAGCAACA
GACATACAAACTAAAGAATTACAAAAACAAATTACAAAAATTCAAAATTTTCGGGTTTATTACAGGGACA
GCAGAGATCCACTTTGGCGCCGGCTCGAGGGGGCCCGGGTGCAAAGATGGATAAAGTTTTAAACAGAGAG
GAATCTTTGCAGCTAATGGACCTTCTAGGTCTTGAAAGGAGTGGGAATTGGCTCCGGTGCCCGTCAGTGG
GCAGAGCGCA
